Addgene plasmid #191398: FLAG-mVenusC-14-HP1b Chromo
Purpose: HP1b chromo domain fused to C-terminal part of split mVenus
Depositing lab: Albert Jeltsch. Depositing organization: Universitaet Stuttgart. Publication: Modular fluorescence complementation sensors for live cell detection of epigenetic signals at endogenous genomic sites. Lungu C, Pinter S, Broche J, Rathert P, Jeltsch A. Nat Commun. 2017 Sep 21;8(1):649. doi: 10.1038/s41467-017-00457-z. PubMed 28935858.
Backbone
  Vector backbone: pcDNA3.1
  Backbone size w/o insert (bp): 4014
  Total vector size (bp): 4416
  Vector type: Mammalian Expression
  Selectable markers: Neomycin (select with G418)
Growth in bacteria
  Bacterial resistance: Kanamycin, 50 μg/mL
  Growth temperature: 37°C
  Growth strain: DH5alpha
  Copy number: High Copy
Gene/Insert
  Gene/Insert name: FLAG-mVenusC-14-HP1b Chromo
  Species: M. musculus (mouse)
  Insert size (bp): 402
  Promoter: CMV
  Tag / fusion protein: 3xFLAG (N terminal on insert)
  Cloning method: Gibson Cloning
  Sequencing primers: 5′ CAACGGGACTTTCCAAAATGTCG
Terms and licenses: Academic/Nonprofit Terms; Industry Terms: Not Available to Industry
How to cite: FLAG-mVenusC-14-HP1b Chromo was a gift from Albert Jeltsch (Addgene plasmid # 191398 ; http://n2t.net/addgene:191398 ; RRID:Addgene_191398)
