[The description below was written by a language model from this plasmid's Addgene catalogue record and pLannotate feature annotations shown in this document.]
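Description:
FLAG-mVenusC-14-HP1b Chromo is a 4.4 kb mammalian expression plasmid encoding one half of a bimolecular fluorescence complementation (BiFC) sensor. The catalogue lists the backbone as pcDNA3.1, although the annotated layout (a single NeoR/KanR cassette driven by tandem bacterial AmpR and SV40 promoters with an HSV TK poly(A), an SV40 poly(A) after the insert, and kanamycin selection) is more typical of a pEGFP-type vector; the record does not resolve this. The plasmid replicates in E. coli at high copy from a ColE1/pUC-type origin and also carries an f1 origin. The Tn5 aminoglycoside phosphotransferase gene gives kanamycin resistance in bacteria and G418 resistance in mammalian cells. Short annotated fragments of RSF ori, ble, bGH poly(A) and SV40 large T antigen appear to be partial matches or backbone remnants rather than functional units.

The payload is expressed from the CMV immediate early enhancer and promoter and terminated by the SV40 polyadenylation signal. According to the record, it is an N-terminal 3xFLAG tag followed by the C-terminal fragment of split mVenus (annotated as a VC155 fragment) fused to the chromodomain of mouse HP1β. The chromodomain is detected as a CBX1 fragment, matched to the human orthologue. The FLAG tag itself is not picked up in the feature table, and the "14" in the name presumably denotes a linker, which the record does not define. The HP1β chromodomain recognises histone H3 methylated at lysine 9. When co-expressed with a partner carrying the complementary N-terminal mVenus fragment on a second targeting module, proximity of the two should reconstitute fluorescence. The associated publication describes such modular sensors for live-cell detection of epigenetic marks at endogenous genomic sites.
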