Features (pLannotate 1.2.2; 16 found; start..end, strand, type, name):
      1..46      +  rep_origin     RSF ori (fragment): Plasmids containing the RSF 1030 origin of replication can be propagated in E. coli cells that contain additional plasmids with compatible origins.
    114..417     +  enhancer       CMV enhancer: human cytomegalovirus immediate early enhancer
    418..621     +  promoter       CMV promoter: human cytomegalovirus (CMV) immediate early promoter
    735..821     +  CDS            VC155 (fragment): C-terminal fragment of mVenus for use in bimolecular fluorescence complementation (BiFC) (Kodama and Hu, 2010)
    897..1064    +  CDS            CBX1 (fragment): CBX1_HUMAN - Also known as CBX. Experimental evidence at protein level: Swiss-Prot protein existence level 1. Component of heterochromatin. Recognizes and binds histone H3 tails methylated at 'Lys-9', leading to epigenetic repression. Interaction with lamin B receptor (LBR) can contribute to the association of the heterochromatin with the inner nuclear membrane. From Homo sapiens (Human).
   1068..1133    +  misc_feature   MCS: multiple cloning site
   1150..1234    +  CDS            large T antigen (fragment): large T antigen from SV40 (simian virus 40)
   1257..1378    +  polyA_signal   SV40 poly(A) signal: SV40 polyadenylation signal
   1412..1840    -  rep_origin     f1 ori (sequence partly withheld): f1 bacteriophage origin of replication; arrow indicates direction of (+) strand synthesis
   1867..1971    +  promoter       AmpR promoter: bla
   1973..2330    +  promoter       SV40 promoter: SV40 enhancer and early promoter
   2365..3159    +  CDS            NeoR/KanR: aminoglycoside phosphotransferase from Tn5; aph(3')-II (or nptII); confers resistance to neomycin, kanamycin, and G418 (Geneticin®)
   3180..3332    +  CDS            ble (fragment): BLE_KLEPN - Experimental evidence at protein level: Swiss-Prot protein existence level 1. Binding protein with a strong affinity to the bleomycin family of antibiotics. Binds to CL990; an antimitotic-antibiotic compound. From Klebsiella pneumoniae.
   3391..3438    +  polyA_signal   HSV TK poly(A) signal: herpes simplex virus thymidine kinase polyadenylation signal (Cole and Stacy, 1985)
   3529..3545    -  polyA_signal   bGH poly(A) signal (fragment): bovine growth hormone polyadenylation signal
   3767..4355    +  rep_origin     ori: high-copy-number ColE1/pMB1/pBR322/pUC origin of replication
>Addgene plasmid #191398 | FLAG-mVenusC-14-HP1b Chromo | addgene full sequence | sequence record 380226 | Addgene NGS Result
TCTTTCCTGCGTTATCCCCTGATTCTGTGGATAACCGTATTACCGCCATGCATTAGTTATTAATAGTAAT
CAATTACGGGGTCATTAGTTCATAGCCCATATATGGAGTTCCGCGTTACATAACTTACGGTAAATGGCCC
GCCTGGCTGACCGCCCAACGACCCCCGCCCATTGACGTCAATAATGACGTATGTTCCCATAGTAACGCCA
ATAGGGACTTTCCATTGACGTCAATGGGTGGAGTATTTACGGTAAACTGCCCACTTGGCAGTACATCAAG
TGTATCATATGCCAAGTACGCCCCCTATTGACGTCAATGACGGTAAATGGCCCGCCTGGCATTATGCCCA
GTACATGACCTTATGGGACTTTCCTACTTGGCAGTACATCTACGTATTAGTCATCGCTATTACCATGGTG
ATGCGGTTTTGGCAGTACATCAATGGGCGTGGATAGCGGTTTGACTCACGGGGATTTCCAAGTCTCCACC
CCATTGACGTCAATGGGAGTTTGTTTTGGCACCAAAATCAACGGGACTTTCCAAAATGTCGTAACAACTC
CGCCCCATTGACGCAAATGGGCGGTAGGCGTGTACGGTGGGAGGTCTATATAAGCAGAGCTGGTTTAGTG
AACCGTCAGATCCGCTAGCGCTACCGGTCGCCACCATGGACTATAAGGACCACGACGGAGACTACAAGGA
TCATGATATTGATTACAAAGACGATGACGATAAGGACCCCAACGAGAAGCGCGATCACATGGTCCTGCTG
GAGTTCGTGACCGCCGCCGGGATCACTCTCGGCATGGACGAGCTGTACAAGATCGATGGTGGCGGTGGCT
CTGGAGGTGGTGGGTCCTCCGGACCAAAGAAGAAGCGTAAGGTAGAGGAAGAGGAATATGTGGTGGAAAA
AGTTCTTGATCGGCGAGTTGTCAAGGGCAAGGTGGAATATCTTCTAAAGTGGAAGGGTTTCTCAGATGAG
GACAACACTTGGGAGCCAGAAGAGAATCTGGATTGCCCTGACCTTATTGCTGAGTTTCTACAGTCACAGA
AAACAGCACATGAGTAATCCGGACTCAGATCTCGAGCTCAAGCTTCGAATTCTGCAGTCGACGGTACCGC
GGGCCCGGGATCCACCGGATCTAGATAACTGATCATAATCAGCCATACCACATTTGTAGAGGTTTTACTT
GCTTTAAAAAACCTCCCACACCTCCCCCTGAACCTGAAACATAAAATGAATGCAATTGTTGTTGTTAACT
TGTTTATTGCAGCTTATAATGGTTACAAATAAAGCAATAGCATCACAAATTTCACAAATAAAGCATTTTT
TTCACTGCATTCTAGTTGTGGTTTGTCCAAACTCATCAATGTATCTTAACGCGTAAATTGTAAGCGTTAA
TATTTTGTTAAAATTCGCGTTAAATTTTTGTTAAATCAGCTCATTTTTTAACCAATAGGCCGAAATCGGC
AAAATCCCTTATAAATCAAAAGAATAGACCGAGATAGGGT
[37 nt withheld, positions 1511-1547]
AAAGAACGTGGACTCCAACGTCAAAGG
[49 nt withheld, positions 1575-1623]
T
[91 nt withheld, positions 1625-1715]
G
[124 nt withheld, positions 1717-1840]
CAGGTGGCACTTTTCGGGGAAATGTGCGCGGAACCCCTATTTGTTTATTTTTCTAAATACATTCAAATAT
GTATCCGCTCATGAGACAATAACCCTGATAAATGCTTCAATAATATTGAAAAAGGAAGAGTCCTGAGGCG
GAAAGAACCAGCTGTGGAATGTGTGTCAGTTAGGGTGTGGAAAGTCCCCAGGCTCCCCAGCAGGCAGAAG
TATGCAAAGCATGCATCTCAATTAGTCAGCAACCAGGTGTGGAAAGTCCCCAGGCTCCCCAGCAGGCAGA
AGTATGCAAAGCATGCATCTCAATTAGTCAGCAACCATAGTCCCGCCCCTAACTCCGCCCATCCCGCCCC
TAACTCCGCCCAGTTCCGCCCATTCTCCGCCCCATGGCTGACTAATTTTTTTTATTTATGCAGAGGCCGA
GGCCGCCTCGGCCTCTGAGCTATTCCAGAAGTAGTGAGGAGGCTTTTTTGGAGGCCTAGGCTTTTGCAAA
GATCGATCAAGAGACAGGATGAGGATCGTTTCGCATGATTGAACAAGATGGATTGCACGCAGGTTCTCCG
GCCGCTTGGGTGGAGAGGCTATTCGGCTATGACTGGGCACAACAGACAATCGGCTGCTCTGATGCCGCCG
TGTTCCGGCTGTCAGCGCAGGGGCGCCCGGTTCTTTTTGTCAAGACCGACCTGTCCGGTGCCCTGAATGA
ACTGCAAGACGAGGCAGCGCGGCTATCGTGGCTGGCCACGACGGGCGTTCCTTGCGCAGCTGTGCTCGAC
GTTGTCACTGAAGCGGGAAGGGACTGGCTGCTATTGGGCGAAGTGCCGGGGCAGGATCTCCTGTCATCTC
ACCTTGCTCCTGCCGAGAAAGTATCCATCATGGCTGATGCAATGCGGCGGCTGCATACGCTTGATCCGGC
TACCTGCCCATTCGACCACCAAGCGAAACATCGCATCGAGCGAGCACGTACTCGGATGGAAGCCGGTCTT
GTCGATCAGGATGATCTGGACGAAGAGCATCAGGGGCTCGCGCCAGCCGAACTGTTCGCCAGGCTCAAGG
CGAGCATGCCCGACGGCGAGGATCTCGTCGTGACCCATGGCGATGCCTGCTTGCCGAATATCATGGTGGA
AAATGGCCGCTTTTCTGGATTCATCGACTGTGGCCGGCTGGGTGTGGCGGACCGCTATCAGGACATAGCG
TTGGCTACCCGTGATATTGCTGAAGAGCTTGGCGGCGAATGGGCTGACCGCTTCCTCGTGCTTTACGGTA
TCGCCGCTCCCGATTCGCAGCGCATCGCCTTCTATCGCCTTCTTGACGAGTTCTTCTGAGCGGGACTCTG
GGGTTCGAAATGACCGACCAAGCGACGCCCAACCTGCCATCACGAGATTTCGATTCCACCGCCGCCTTCT
ATGAAAGGTTGGGCTTCGGAATCGTTTTCCGGGACGCCGGCTGGATGATCCTCCAGCGCGGGGATCTCAT
GCTGGAGTTCTTCGCCCACCCTAGGGGGAGGCTAACTGAAACACGGAAGGAGACAATACCGGAAGGAACC
CGCGCTATGACGGCAATAAAAAGACAGAATAAAACGCACGGTGTTGGGTCGTTTGTTCATAAACGCGGGG
TTCGGTCCCAGGGCTGGCACTCTGTCGATACCCCACCGAGACCCCATTGGGGCCAATACGCCCGCGTTTC
TTCCTTTTCCCCACCCCACCCCCCAAGTTCGGGTGAAGGCCCAGGGCTCGCAGCCAACGTCGGGGCGGCA
GGCCCTGCCATAGCCTCAGGTTACTCATATATACTTTAGATTGATTTAAAACTTCATTTTTAATTTAAAA
GGATCTAGGTGAAGATCCTTTTTGATAATCTCATGACCAAAATCCCTTAACGTGAGTTTTCGTTCCACTG
AGCGTCAGACCCCGTAGAAAAGATCAAAGGATCTTCTTGAGATCCTTTTTTTCTGCGCGTAATCTGCTGC
TTGCAAACAAAAAAACCACCGCTACCAGCGGTGGTTTGTTTGCCGGATCAAGAGCTACCAACTCTTTTTC
CGAAGGTAACTGGCTTCAGCAGAGCGCAGATACCAAATACTGTTCTTCTAGTGTAGCCGTAGTTAGGCCA
CCACTTCAAGAACTCTGTAGCACCGCCTACATACCTCGCTCTGCTAATCCTGTTACCAGTGGCTGCTGCC
AGTGGCGATAAGTCGTGTCTTACCGGGTTGGACTCAAGACGATAGTTACCGGATAAGGCGCAGCGGTCGG
GCTGAACGGGGGGTTCGTGCACACAGCCCAGCTTGGAGCGAACGACCTACACCGAACTGAGATACCTACA
GCGTGAGCTATGAGAAAGCGCCACGCTTCCCGAAGGGAGAAAGGCGGACAGGTATCCGGTAAGCGGCAGG
GTCGGAACAGGAGAGCGCACGAGGGAGCTTCCAGGGGGAAACGCCTGGTATCTTTATAGTCCTGTCGGGT
TTCGCCACCTCTGACTTGAGCGTCGATTTTTGTGATGCTCGTCAGGGGGGCGGAGCCTATGGAAAAACGC
CAGCAACGCGGCCTTTTTACGGTTCCTGGCCTTTTGCTGGCCTTTTGCTCACATGT
